>Addgene plasmid #127049 | pJUMP19-L1U1H09_CT | addgene full sequence | sequence record 248466 | Addgene NGS Result
TTAATTAAGGAGTTGACGGCTAGCTCAGTCCTAGGTACAGTGCTAGCGTACTTAACTTCTGACTGAGTTG
CACGCTTAACTTCTGACTGAGTTGCACGCTGAATTCGCGGCCGCTTCTAGAGGGTCTGCGATGTTTGGTC
TCTTTCGTGATCGACGACGATGTTCGCATCGTCGTTTTTTTTTTGTTCGCTTGAGACCTTTCATCGCGAC
CTACTAGTAGCGGCCGCTGCAGGGAGTAACTTCTGACTGAGTTGCATACTTGTTTAACTTTAAGAAGGAG
ATATACAATGGTAGCCCGTAAAGGAGAAGAACTTTTCACTGGAGTTGTCCCAATTCTTGTTGAATTAGAT
GGTGATGTTAATGGGCACAAATTTTCTGTCAGTGGAGAGGGTGAAGGTGATGCAACATACGGAAAACTTA
CCCTTAAATTTATTTGCACTACTGGAAAACTACCTGTTCCATGGCCAACACTTGTCACTACTTTCGGTTA
TGGTGTTCAATGCTTTGCGAGATACCCAGATCATATGAAACAGCATGACTTTTTCAAGAGTGCCATGCCC
GAAGGTTATGTACAGGAAAGAACTATATTTTTCAAAGATGACGGGAACTACAAGACACGTGCTGAAGTCA
AGTTTGAAGGTGATACCCTTGTTAATAGAATCGAGTTAAAAGGTATTGATTTTAAAGAAGATGGAAACAT
TCTTGGACACAAATTGGAATACAACTATAACTCACACAATGTATACATCATGGCAGACAAACAAAAGAAT
GGAATCAAAGTTAACTTCAAAATTAGACACAACATTGAAGATGGAAGCGTTCAACTAGCAGACCATTATC
AACAAAATACTCCAATTGGCGATGGCCCTGTCCTTTTACCAGACAACCATTACCTGTCCACACAATCTGC
CCTTTCGAAAGATCCCAACGAAAAGAGAGATCACATGGTCCTTCTTGAGTTTGTAACAGCTGCTGGGATT
ACACATGGCATGGATGAACTATACAAAGGTTCGTAACTTCTGACTGAGTTGCACGCTCTAGTCTTGGACT
CCTGTTGATAGATCCAGTAATGACCTCAGAACTCCATCTGGATTTGTTCAGAACGCTCGGTTGCCGCCGG
GCGTTTTTTATTGGTGAGAATCCAGGGGTCCCCAATAATTACGATTTAAATTAGTAGCCCGCCTAATGAG
CGGGCTTTTTTTTAATTCCCCTATTTGTTTATTTTTCTAAATACATTCAAATATGTATCCGCTCATGAGA
CAATAACCCTGATAAATGCTTCAATAATATTGAAAAAGGAAGAGTATGAGCATTCAGCATTTTCGTGTGG
CGCTGATTCCGTTTTTTGCGGCGTTTTGCCTGCCGGTGTTTGCGCATCCGGAAACCCTGGTGAAAGTGAA
AGATGCGGAAGATCAACTGGGTGCGCGCGTGGGCTATATTGAACTGGATCTGAACAGCGGCAAAATTCTG
GAATCTTTTCGTCCGGAAGAACGTTTTCCGATGATGAGCACCTTTAAAGTGCTGCTGTGCGGTGCGGTTC
TGAGCCGTGTGGATGCGGGCCAGGAACAACTGGGCCGTCGTATTCATTATAGCCAGAACGATCTGGTGGA
ATATAGCCCGGTGACCGAAAAACATCTGACCGATGGCATGACCGTGCGTGAACTGTGCAGCGCGGCGATT
ACCATGAGCGATAACACCGCGGCGAACCTGCTGCTGACGACCATTGGCGGTCCGAAAGAACTGACCGCGT
TTCTGCATAACATGGGCGATCATGTGACCCGTCTGGATCGTTGGGAACCGGAACTGAACGAAGCGATTCC
GAACGATGAACGTGATACCACCATGCCGGCAGCAATGGCGACCACCCTGCGTAAACTGCTGACGGGTGAG
CTGCTGACCCTGGCAAGCCGCCAGCAACTGATTGATTGGATGGAAGCGGATAAAGTGGCGGGTCCGCTGC
TGCGTAGCGCGCTGCCGGCTGGCTGGTTTATTGCGGATAAAAGCGGTGCGGGCGAACGTGGCAGCCGTGG
CATTATTGCGGCGCTGGGCCCGGATGGTAAACCGAGCCGTATTGTGGTGATTTATACCACCGGCAGCCAG
GCGACGATGGATGAACGTAACCGTCAGATTGCGGAAATTGGCGCGAGCCTGATTAAACATTGGTAAACCG
ATACAATTAAAGGCTCCTTTTGGAGCCTTTTTTTTTGGACGACCCTTGTCCTTTTCCGCTGCATAACCCT
GCTTCGGGGTCATTATAGCGATTTTTTCGGTATATCCATCCTTTTTCGCACGATATACAGGATTTTGCCA
AAGGGTTCGTGTAGACTTTCCTTGGTGTATCCAACGGCGTCAGCCGGGCAGGATAGGTGAAGTAGGCCCA
CCCGCGAGCGGGTGTTCCTTCTTCACTGTCCCTTATTCGCACCTGGCGGTGCTCAACGGGAATCCTGCTC
TGCGAGGCTGGCCGTAGGCCGGCCCCGTAGAAAAGATCAAAGGATCTTCTTGAGATCCTTTTTTTCTGCG
CGTAATCTGCTGCTTGCAAACAAAAAAACCACCGCTACCAGCGGTGGTTTGTTTGCCGGATCAAGAGCTA
CCAACTCTTTTTCCGAAGGTAACTGGCTTCAGCAGAGCGCAGATACCAAATACTGTCCTTCTAGTGTAGC
CGTAGTTAGGCCACCACTTCAAGAACTCTGTAGCACCGCCTACATACCTCGCTCTGCTAATCCTGTTACC
AGTGGCTGCTGCCAGTGGCGATAAGTCGTGTCTTACCGGGTTGGACTCAAGACGATAGTTACCGGATAAG
GCGCAGCGGTCGGGCTGAACGGGGGGTTCGTGCACACAGCCCAGCTTGGAGCGAACGACCTACACCGAAC
TGAGATACCTACAGCGTGAGCTATGAGAAAGCGCCACGCTTCCCGAAGGGAGAAAGGCGGACAGGTATCC
GGTAAGCGGCAGGGTCGGAACAGGAGAGCGCACGAGGGAGCTTCCAGGGGGAAACGCCTGGTATCTTTAT
AGTCCTGTCGGGTTTCGCCACCTCTGACTTGAGCGTCGATTTTTGTGATGCTCGTCAGGGGGGCGGAGCC
TATGGAAAAACGCCAGCAACGCGGCCTTTTTACGGTTCCTGGCCTTTTGCTGGCCTTTTGCTCACATGTT
CTTTCCTGCGTTATCCCCTGATTCTGTGGATAACCGTATTACCGCCTTTGAGTGAGCTGATACCGCTCGC
CGCAGCCGAACGACCGAGCGCAGCGAGTCAGTGAGCGAGGAAGCGGAAGAGCGCCTGATGCGGTATTTTC
TCCTTACGCATCTGTGCGGTATTTCACACCGCATATGGTGCACTCTCAGTACAATCTGCTCTGATGCCGC
ATAGTTAAGCCAGTATACACTCCGCTATCGCTACGTGACTGGGTCATGGCTGCGCCCCGACACCCGCCAA
CACCCGCTGACGCGCCCTGACGGGCTTGTCTGCTCCCGGCATCCGCTTACAGACAAGCTGTGACAGTCTC
CGGGAGCTGCATGTGTCAGAGGTTTTCACCGTCATCACCGAAACGCGCGAGGCAGCTGCGGTAAAGCTCA
TCAGCGTGGTCGTGCAGCGATTCACAGATGTCTGCCTGTTCATCCGCGTCCAGCTCGTTGAGTTTCTCCA
GAAGCGTTAATGTCTGGCTTCTGATAAAGCGGGCCATGTTAAGGGCGGTTTTTTCCTGTTTGGTCACTGA
TGCCTCCGTGTAAGGGGGATTTCTGTTCATGGGGGTAATGATACCGATGAAACGAGAGAGGATGCTCACG
ATACGGGTTACTGATGATGAACATGCCCGGTTACTGGAACGTTGTGAGGGTAAACAACTGGCGGTATGGA
TGCGGCGGGGGCGCGCCCAGCTGTCTAGGGCGGCGGATTTGTCCTACTCAGGAGAGCGTTCACCGACAAA
CAACAGATAAAACGAAAGGCCCAGTCTTTCGACTGAGCCTTTCGTTTTATTTGATGCCT
Features (pLannotate 1.2.2; 15 found; start..end, strand, type, name):
     13..37      +  promoter       J23119(SpeI) promoter (fragment): bacterial promoter (Registry of Standard Biological Parts BBa J23119) modified to end with an SpeI site
    101..122     +  misc_feature   BioBrick prefix: BioBrick prefix for parts that do not start with "ATG"
    212..232     +  misc_feature   BioBrick suffix: universal suffix for all parts
    260..280     +  RBS            RBS: efficient ribosome binding site from bacteriophage T7 gene 10 (Olins and Rangwala, 1989)
    288..1007    +  CDS            yEGFP: yEGFP is a fluorescent protein published in 1997.
   1047..1141    +  terminator     lambda t0 terminator: transcription terminator from phage lambda
   1214..1305    +  promoter       AmpR promoter: bla
   1306..2163    +  CDS            bla: BLAT_ECOLX - Experimental evidence at protein level: Swiss-Prot protein existence level 1. TEM-type are the most prevalent beta-lactamases in enterobacteria; they hydrolyze the beta-lactam bond in susceptible beta-lactam antibiotics, thus conferring resistance to penicillins and cephalosporins. TEM-3 and TEM-4 are capable of hydrolyzing cefotaxime and ceftazidime. TEM-5 is capable of hydrolyzing ceftazidime. TEM-6 is capable of hydrolyzing ceftazidime and aztreonam. TEM-8/CAZ-2, TEM- 16/CAZ-7 and TEM-24/CAZ-6 are markedly active against ceftazidime. IRT- 4 shows resistance to beta-lactamase in
   2170..2209    +  terminator     fd terminator: central terminator from bacteriophage fd (Otsuka and Kunisawa, 1982)
   2356..2464    +  oriT           oriT: incP origin of transfer
   2500..3088    +  rep_origin     ori: high-copy-number ColE1/pMB1/pBR322/pUC origin of replication
   3274..3414    -  misc_feature   bom: basis of mobility region from pBR322
   3516..3707    -  CDS            rop: Rop protein, which maintains plasmids at low copy number; rop
   3748..3858    +  CDS            mbeC (fragment): MBEC_ECOLX - Experimental evidence at protein level: Swiss-Prot protein existence level 1. Required for efficient mobilization of ColE1 plasmid and is thus essential to promote the specific transfer of the plasmid during conjugation. Probably functions by inducing DNA bending, helping the MbeA relaxase to melt the DNA around the nic site and cleave the phosphodiester bond. Binds specifically double-stranded DNA (dsDNA) containing the ColE1 oriT but does not recognize the inverted repeat (IR). From Escherichia coli.
   3887..3973    -  terminator     rrnB T1 terminator: Escherichia coli rrnB; transcription terminator T1 from the E. coli rrnB gene
