[The description below was written by a language model from this plasmid's Addgene catalogue record and pLannotate feature annotations shown in this document.]
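Description:
pJUMP19-L1U1H09_CT is a basic-part plasmid from the JUMP (Joint Universal Modular Plasmids) platform, a synthetic-biology vector family whose backbones derive from the SEVA architecture. It sits in the pJUMP19-Tac backbone and is catalogued as a bacterial expression/synthetic biology vector grown in E. coli under ampicillin selection. The feature table shows a TEM-type bla gene with its own promoter followed by the fd terminator, an incP oriT for conjugative mobilisation, and a pBR322-type replicon comprising the ColE1/pMB1 origin together with bom and rop. The presence of rop is consistent with the low copy number listed in the catalogue entry. Lambda t0 and rrnB T1 terminators flank the cargo region and insulate it from the rest of the plasmid.

The stored part is a synthetic "CT" module, meaning a C-terminal position part that supplies a stop codon plus the synthetic transcription terminator L1U1H09. According to the depositor it was sub-domesticated from the EcoFlex MoClo toolkit. The part itself is not annotated by name in the feature table; it presumably lies in the short region between the BioBrick prefix and suffix, although the record does not confirm this and the cloning sites are listed as unknown. Upstream of that region is a fragment of the constitutive J23119 promoter, and downstream are a T7 gene 10 ribosome binding site and a GFP coding sequence (annotated as yEGFP). The record does not explain the role of this reporter arrangement. The plasmid serves as a source of a stop-plus-terminator part for modular assembly of bacterial transcription units with promoter, RBS and coding-sequence parts.
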