Addgene plasmid #127049: pJUMP19-L1U1H09_CT
Purpose: Basic Part CT- C-terminus + Terminator; L1U1H09. C-termini STOP + terminator (synthetic)
Depositing lab: Chris French. Depositing organization: University of Edinburgh. Publication: Joint universal modular plasmids (JUMP): a flexible vector platform for synthetic biology. Valenzuela-Ortega M, French C. Synth Biol (Oxf). 2021 Feb 2;6(1):ysab003. doi: 10.1093/synbio/ysab003. eCollection 2021. PubMed 33623824.
Backbone
  Vector backbone: pJUMP19-Tac
  Backbone manufacturer: Backbone derived from SEVA.
  Vector type: Bacterial Expression, Synthetic Biology
Growth in bacteria
  Bacterial resistance: Ampicillin, 100 μg/mL
  Growth temperature: 37°C
  Growth strain: JM109
  Copy number: Low Copy
Gene/Insert
  Gene/Insert name: Part L1U1H09_CT
  Species: Synthetic
  Mutation: None
  Cloning method: Restriction Enzyme; 5′ cloning site Unknown (unknown if destroyed)
Terms and licenses: Academic/Nonprofit Terms; Industry Terms: Not Available to Industry
Depositor comments: Part sub-domesticated from EcoFlex MoClo toolkit (PMID: 27096716) Please visit https://www.biorxiv.org/content/10.1101/799585v1 for bioRxiv preprint.
How to cite: pJUMP19-L1U1H09_CT was a gift from Chris French (Addgene plasmid # 127049 ; http://n2t.net/addgene:127049 ; RRID:Addgene_127049)
